Addgene plasmid #41498: TAL-4AG1
Depositing lab: Veit Hornung. Depositing organization: Universitaetsklinikum Bonn. Publication: A ligation-independent cloning technique for high-throughput assembly of transcription activator-like effector genes. Schmid-Burgk JL, Schmidt T, Kaiser V, Honing K, Hornung V. Nat Biotechnol. 2012 Dec 16. doi: 10.1038/nbt.2460. PubMed 23242165.
Backbone
  Vector backbone: Custom backbone
  Backbone size w/o insert (bp): 2961
  Vector type: PCR Cloning Vector
Growth in bacteria
  Bacterial resistance: Ampicillin, 100 μg/mL
  Growth temperature: 37°C
  Growth strain: DH10B
  Copy number: High Copy
Gene/Insert
  Gene/Insert name: 4AG1
  Species: Synthetic
  Insert size (bp): 220
  Cloning method: Unknown
  Sequencing primers: 5′ M13_pUC_fwd; 3′ M13_pUC_rev
Terms and licenses: Academic/Nonprofit Terms; Industry Terms: Not Available to Industry
How to cite: TAL-4AG1 was a gift from Veit Hornung (Addgene plasmid # 41498 ; http://n2t.net/addgene:41498 ; RRID:Addgene_41498)
