[The description below was written by a language model from this plasmid's Addgene catalogue record.]
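Description:
TAL-4AG1 is a small bacterial cloning plasmid that carries a synthetic 220 bp insert named 4AG1 in a custom backbone of about 2.96 kb, catalogued as a PCR cloning vector. It is maintained at high copy number in E. coli under ampicillin selection. The record does not name the origin of replication or list any other backbone features. The insert is flanked by standard M13/pUC forward and reverse primer sites, which are used for sequence verification and suggest a pUC-style cloning region. No promoter, tag, reporter or eukaryotic expression element is recorded, so the plasmid appears to act as a storage and template vector for a DNA part rather than as an expression construct.

The associated publication describes a ligation-independent cloning method for high-throughput assembly of transcription activator-like effector (TALE) genes, and TAL-4AG1 appears to be one member of the library of building-block plasmids for that system. TALE DNA-binding domains consist of tandem repeats of roughly 34 amino acids, each specifying one target nucleotide. An insert of 220 bp is consistent with a short unit of about two such repeats. The name may encode the position of the unit in the assembly and the bases it recognises, but the record does not explain the nomenclature, so this reading is an inference. The cloning method used to build the plasmid is listed as unknown, and no feature table is available to confirm the insert's exact composition or its flanking overhang sequences. Its typical use would be as a source of a defined repeat module to be combined with other library members into custom TALE arrays, for example for designer nucleases or transcriptional regulators.
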