>Addgene plasmid #41498 | TAL-4AG1 | depositor partial sequence | sequence record 55367 | TAL-4AG1 sequence 220 bps
GAATGCAGGTTGTCGCCATCGCCTCTAACATCGGGGGAAAGCAAGCCCTGGAAACCGTGCAAAGGTTGTT
GCCCGTCCTTTGTCAAGACCACGGCCTTACACCCGAGCAAGTCGTGGCCATTGCATCAAACAAGGGTGGC
AAACAGGCTCTTGAGACTGTTCAGAGACTTCTCCCAGTTCTCTGTCAAGCCCACGGTTTGACACCCGACC
AAGGGCATTC
