>Addgene plasmid #41498 | TAL-4AG1 | addgene partial sequence | sequence record 55917 | M13_pUC_fwd
TCGAGCTCGGTACCTCGCGAATGCATCTAGATATTTGGGAATGCCCTTGGTCGGGTGTCAAACCGTGGGC
TTGACAGAGAACTGGGAGAAGTCTCTGAACAGTCTCAAGAGCCTGTTTGCCACCCTTGTTTGATGCAATG
GCCACGACTTGCTCGGGTGTAAGGCCGTGGTCTTGACAAAGGACGGGCAACAACCTTTGCACGGTTTCCA
GGGCTTGCTTTCCCCCGATGTTAGAGGCGATGGCGACAACCTGCATTCATTTGGATCGGATCCCGGGCCC
GTCGACTGCAGAGGCCTGCATGCAAGCTTGGCGTAATCATGGTCATAGCTGTTTCCTGTGTGAAATTGTT
ATCCGCTCACAATTCCACACAACATACGAGCCGGAAGCATAAAGTGTAAAGCCTGGGGTGCCTAATGAGT
GAGCTAACTCACATTAATTGCGTTGCGCTCACTGCCCGCTTTCCAGTCGGGAAACCTGTCGTGCCAGCTG
CATTAATGAATCGGCCAACGCGCGGGGAGAGGCGGTTTGCGTATTGGGCGCTCTTCCGCTTCCTCGCTCA
CTGACTCGCTGCGCTCGGTCGTTCGGCTGCGGCGAGCGGTATCAGCTCACTCAAAGGCGGTAATACGGTT
ATCCACAGAATCAGGGGATAACGCAGGAAAGAACATGTGAGCAAAAGGCCAGCAAAAGGCCAGGAACCGT
AAAAAGGCCGCGTTGCTGGCGTTTTTCCATAGGCTCCGCCCCCCTGACGAGCATCACAAAAATCGACGCT
CAAGTCAGAGGTGGCGAAACCCGACAGGACTATAAAGATACCAGGCGTTTCCCCCTGGAAGCTCCCTCGT
GCGCTCTCCTGTTCCGACCCTGCCGCTTACCGGATACCTGTCCGCCTT
